>Addgene plasmid #186839 | lentiCRISPR v2 sgNRF2-4 | addgene full sequence | sequence record 367767 | Addgene NGS Result
CGTTGGAGTCCACGTTCTTT
[37 nt withheld, positions 21-57]
ACCCTATCTCGGTCTATTCTTTTGATTTATAAGGGATTTTGCCGATTTCGGCCTATTGGTTAAAAAATGA
GCTGATTTAACAAAAATTTAACGCGAATTAATTCTGTGGAATGTGTGTCAGTTAGGGTGTGGAAAGTCCC
CAGGCTCCCCAGCAGGCAGAAGTATGCAAAGCATGCATCTCAATTAGTCAGCAACCAGGTGTGGAAAGTC
CCCAGGCTCCCCAGCAGGCAGAAGTATGCAAAGCATGCATCTCAATTAGTCAGCAACCATAGTCCCGCCC
CTAACTCCGCCCATCCCGCCCCTAACTCCGCCCAGTTCCGCCCATTCTCCGCCCCATGGCTGACTAATTT
TTTTTATTTATGCAGAGGCCGAGGCCGCCTCTGCCTCTGAGCTATTCCAGAAGTAGTGAGGAGGCTTTTT
TGGAGGCCTAGGCTTTTGCAAAAAGCTCCCGGGAGCTTGTATATCCATTTTCGGATCTGATCAGCACGTG
TTGACAATTAATCATCGGCATAGTATATCGGCATAGTATAATACGACAAGGTGAGGAACTAAACCATGGC
CAAGTTGACCAGTGCCGTTCCGGTGCTCACCGCGCGCGACGTCGCCGGAGCGGTCGAGTTCTGGACCGAC
CGGCTCGGGTTCTCCCGGGACTTCGTGGAGGACGACTTCGCCGGTGTGGTCCGGGACGACGTGACCCTGT
TCATCAGCGCGGTCCAGGACCAGGTGGTGCCGGACAACACCCTGGCCTGGGTGTGGGTGCGCGGCCTGGA
CGAGCTGTACGCCGAGTGGTCGGAGGTCGTGTCCACGAACTTCCGGGACGCCTCCGGGCCGGCCATGACC
GAGATCGGCGAGCAGCCGTGGGGGCGGGAGTTCGCCCTGCGCGACCCGGCCGGCAACTGCGTGCACTTCG
TGGCCGAGGAGCAGGACTGACACGTGCTACGAGATTTCGATTCCACCGCCGCCTTCTATGAAAGGTTGGG
CTTCGGAATCGTTTTCCGGGACGCCGGCTGGATGATCCTCCAGCGCGGGGATCTCATGCTGGAGTTCTTC
GCCCACCCCAACTTGTTTATTGCAGCTTATAATGGTTACAAATAAAGCAATAGCATCACAAATTTCACAA
ATAAAGCATTTTTTTCACTGCATTCTAGTTGTGGTTTGTCCAAACTCATCAATGTATCTTATCATGTCTG
TATACCGTCGACCTCTAGCTAGAGCTTGGCGTAATCATGGTCATAGCTGTTTCCTGTGTGAAATTGTTAT
CCGCTCACAATTCCACACAACATACGAGCCGGAAGCATAAAGTGTAAAGCCTGGGGTGCCTAATGAGTGA
GCTAACTCACATTAATTGCGTTGCGCTCACTGCCCGCTTTCCAGTCGGGAAACCTGTCGTGCCAGCTGCA
TTAATGAATCGGCCAACGCGCGGGGAGAGGCGGTTTGCGTATTGGGCGCTCTTCCGCTTCCTCGCTCACT
GACTCGCTGCGCTCGGTCGTTCGGCTGCGGCGAGCGGTATCAGCTCACTCAAAGGCGGTAATACGGTTAT
CCACAGAATCAGGGGATAACGCAGGAAAGAACATGTGAGCAAAAGGCCAGCAAAAGGCCAGGAACCGTAA
AAAGGCCGCGTTGCTGGCGTTTTTCCATAGGCTCCGCCCCCCTGACGAGCATCACAAAAATCGACGCTCA
AGTCAGAGGTGGCGAAACCCGACAGGACTATAAAGATACCAGGCGTTTCCCCCTGGAAGCTCCCTCGTGC
GCTCTCCTGTTCCGACCCTGCCGCTTACCGGATACCTGTCCGCCTTTCTCCCTTCGGGAAGCGTGGCGCT
TTCTCATAGCTCACGCTGTAGGTATCTCAGTTCGGTGTAGGTCGTTCGCTCCAAGCTGGGCTGTGTGCAC
GAACCCCCCGTTCAGCCCGACCGCTGCGCCTTATCCGGTAACTATCGTCTTGAGTCCAACCCGGTAAGAC
ACGACTTATCGCCACTGGCAGCAGCCACTGGTAACAGGATTAGCAGAGCGAGGTATGTAGGCGGTGCTAC
AGAGTTCTTGAAGTGGTGGCCTAACTACGGCTACACTAGAAGAACAGTATTTGGTATCTGCGCTCTGCTG
AAGCCAGTTACCTTCGGAAAAAGAGTTGGTAGCTCTTGATCCGGCAAACAAACCACCGCTGGTAGCGGTG
GTTTTTTTGTTTGCAAGCAGCAGATTACGCGCAGAAAAAAAGGATCTCAAGAAGATCCTTTGATCTTTTC
TACGGGGTCTGACGCTCAGTGGAACGAAAACTCACGTTAAGGGATTTTGGTCATGAGATTATCAAAAAGG
ATCTTCACCTAGATCCTTTTAAATTAAAAATGAAGTTTTAAATCAATCTAAAGTATATATGAGTAAACTT
GGTCTGACAGTTACCAATGCTTAATCAGTGAGGCACCTATCTCAGCGATCTGTCTATTTCGTTCATCCAT
AGTTGCCTGACTCCCCGTCGTGTAGATAACTACGATACGGGAGGGCTTACCATCTGGCCCCAGTGCTGCA
ATGATACCGCGAGACCCACGCTCACCGGCTCCAGATTTATCAGCAATAAACCAGCCAGCCGGAAGGGCCG
AGCGCAGAAGTGGTCCTGCAACTTTATCCGCCTCCATCCAGTCTATTAATTGTTGCCGGGAAGCTAGAGT
AAGTAGTTCGCCAGTTAATAGTTTGCGCAACGTTGTTGCCATTGCTACAGGCATCGTGGTGTCACGCTCG
TCGTTTGGTATGGCTTCATTCAGCTCCGGTTCCCAACGATCAAGGCGAGTTACATGATCCCCCATGTTGT
GCAAAAAAGCGGTTAGCTCCTTCGGTCCTCCGATCGTTGTCAGAAGTAAGTTGGCCGCAGTGTTATCACT
CATGGTTATGGCAGCACTGCATAATTCTCTTACTGTCATGCCATCCGTAAGATGCTTTTCTGTGACTGGT
GAGTACTCAACCAAGTCATTCTGAGAATAGTGTATGCGGCGACCGAGTTGCTCTTGCCCGGCGTCAATAC
GGGATAATACCGCGCCACATAGCAGAACTTTAAAAGTGCTCATCATTGGAAAACGTTCTTCGGGGCGAAA
ACTCTCAAGGATCTTACCGCTGTTGAGATCCAGTTCGATGTAACCCACTCGTGCACCCAACTGATCTTCA
GCATCTTTTACTTTCACCAGCGTTTCTGGGTGAGCAAAAACAGGAAGGCAAAATGCCGCAAAAAAGGGAA
TAAGGGCGACACGGAAATGTTGAATACTCATACTCTTCCTTTTTCAATATTATTGAAGCATTTATCAGGG
TTATTGTCTCATGAGCGGATACATATTTGAATGTATTTAGAAAAATAAACAAATAGGGGTTCCGCGCACA
TTTCCCCGAAAAGTGCCACCTGACGTCGACGGATCGGGAGATCTCCCGATCCCCTATGGTGCACTCTCAG
TACAATCTGCTCTGATGCCGCATAGTTAAGCCAGTATCTGCTCCCTGCTTGTGTGTTGGAGGTCGCTGAG
TAGTGCGCGAGCAAAATTTAAGCTACAACAAGGCAAGGCTTGACCGACAATTGCATGAAGAATCTGCTTA
GGGTTAGGCGTTTTGCGCTGCTTCGCGATGTACGGGCCAGATATACGCGTTGACATTGATTATTGACTAG
TTATTAATAGTAATCAATTACGGGGTCATTAGTTCATAGCCCATATATGGAGTTCCGCGTTACATAACTT
ACGGTAAATGGCCCGCCTGGCTGACCGCCCAACGACCCCCGCCCATTGACGTCAATAATGACGTATGTTC
CCATAGTAACGCCAATAGGGACTTTCCATTGACGTCAATGGGTGGAGTATTTACGGTAAACTGCCCACTT
GGCAGTACATCAAGTGTATCATATGCCAAGTACGCCCCCTATTGACGTCAATGACGGTAAATGGCCCGCC
TGGCATTATGCCCAGTACATGACCTTATGGGACTTTCCTACTTGGCAGTACATCTACGTATTAGTCATCG
CTATTACCATGGTGATGCGGTTTTGGCAGTACATCAATGGGCGTGGATAGCGGTTTGACTCACGGGGATT
TCCAAGTCTCCACCCCATTGACGTCAATGGGAGTTTGTTTTGGCACCAAAATCAACGGGACTTTCCAAAA
TGTCGTAACAACTCCGCCCCATTGACGCAAATGGGCGGTAGGCGTGTACGGTGGGAGGTCTATATAAGCA
GCGCGTTTTGCCTGTACTGGGTCTCTCTGGTTAGACCAGATCTGAGCCTGGGAGCTCTCTGGCTAACTAG
GGAACCCACTGCTTAAGCCTCAATAAAGCTTGCCTTGAGTGCTTCAAGTAGTGTGTGCCCGTCTGTTGTG
TGACTCTGGTAACTAGAGATCCCTCAGACCCTTTTAGTCAGTGTGGAAAATCTCTAGCAGTGGCGCCCGA
ACAGGGACTTGAAAGCGAAAGGGAAACCAGAGGAGCTCTCTCGACGCAGGACTCGGCTTGCTGAAGCGCG
CACGGCAAGAGGCGAGGGGCGGCGACTGGTGAGTACGCCAAAAATTTTGACTAGCGGAGGCTAGAAGGAG
AGAGATGGGTGCGAGAGCGTCAGTATTAAGCGGGGGAGAATTAGATCGCGATGGGAAAAAATTCGGTTAA
GGCTAGGGGGAAAGAAAAAATATAAATTAAAACATATAGTATGGGCAAGCAGGGAGCTAGAACGATTCGC
AGTTAATCCTGGCCTGTTAGAAACATCAGAAGGCTGTAGACAAATACTGGGACAGCTACAACCATCCCTT
CAGACAGGATCAGAAGAACTTAGATCATTATATAATACAGTAGCAACCCTCTATTGTGTGCATCAAAGGA
TAGAGATAAAAGACACCAAGGAAGCTTTAGACAAGATAGAGGAAGAGCAAAACAAAAGTAAGACCACCGC
ACAGCAAGCGGCCGCTGATCTTCAGACCTGGAGGAGGAGATATGAGGGACAATTGGAGAAGTGAATTATA
TAAATATAAAGTAGTAAAAATTGAACCATTAGGAGTAGCACCCACCAAGGCAAAGAGAAGAGTGGTGCAG
AGAGAAAAAAGAGCAGTGGGAATAGGAGCTTTGTTCCTTGGGTTCTTGGGAGCAGCAGGAAGCACTATGG
GCGCAGCGTCAATGACGCTGACGGTACAGGCCAGACAATTATTGTCTGGTATAGTGCAGCAGCAGAACAA
TTTGCTGAGGGCTATTGAGGCGCAACAGCATCTGTTGCAACTCACAGTCTGGGGCATCAAGCAGCTCCAG
GCAAGAATCCTGGCTGTGGAAAGATACCTAAAGGATCAACAGCTCCTGGGGATTTGGGGTTGCTCTGGAA
AACTCATTTGCACCACTGCTGTGCCTTGGAATGCTAGTTGGAGTAATAAATCTCTGGAACAGATTTGGAA
TCACACGACCTGGATGGAGTGGGACAGAGAAATTAACAATTACACAAGCTTAATACACTCCTTAATTGAA
GAATCGCAAAACCAGCAAGAAAAGAATGAACAAGAATTATTGGAATTAGATAAATGGGCAAGTTTGTGGA
ATTGGTTTAACATAACAAATTGGCTGTGGTATATAAAATTATTCATAATGATAGTAGGAGGCTTGGTAGG
TTTAAGAATAGTTTTTGCTGTACTTTCTATAGTGAATAGAGTTAGGCAGGGATATTCACCATTATCGTTT
CAGACCCACCTCCCAACCCCGAGGGGACCCGACAGGCCCGAAGGAATAGAAGAAGAAGGTGGAGAGAGAG
ACAGAGACAGATCCATTCGATTAGTGAACGGATCGGCACTGCGTGCGCCAATTCTGCAGACAAATGGCAG
TATTCATCCACAATTTTAAAAGAAAAGGGGGGATTGGGGGGTACAGTGCAGGGGAAAGAATAGTAGACAT
AATAGCAACAGACATACAAACTAAAGAATTACAAAAACAAATTACAAAAATTCAAAATTTTCGGGTTTAT
TACAGGGACAGCAGAGATCCAGTTTGGTTAATTAAGGTACCGAGGGCCTATTTCCCATGATTCCTTCATA
TTTGCATATACGATACAAGGCTGTTAGAGAGATAATTAGAATTAATTTGACTGTAAACACAAAGATATTA
GTACAAAATACGTGACGTAGAAAGTAATAATTTCTTGGGTAGTTTGCAGTTTTAAAATTATGTTTTAAAA
TGGACTATCATATGCTTACCGTAACTTGAAAGTATTTCGATTTCTTGGCTTTATATATCTTGTGGAAAGG
ACGAAACACCGCAGATCCACTGGTTTCTGACGTTTTAGAGCTAGAAATAGCAAGTTAAAATAAGGCTAGT
CCGTTATCAACTTGAAAAAGTGGCACCGAGTCGGTGCTTTTTTGAATTCGCTAGCTAGGTCTTGAAAGGA
GTGGGAATTGGCTCCGGTGCCCGTCAGTGGGCAGAGCGCACATCGCCCACAGTCCCCGAGAAGTTGGGGG
GAGGGGTCGGCAATTGATCCGGTGCCTAGAGAAGGTGGCGCGGGGTAAACTGGGAAAGTGATGTCGTGTA
CTGGCTCCGCCTTTTTCCCGAGGGTGGGGGAGAACCGTATATAAGTGCAGTAGTCGCCGTGAACGTTCTT
TTTCGCAACGGGTTTGCCGCCAGAACACAGGACCGGTTCTAGAGCGCTGCCACCATGGACAAGAAGTACA
GCATCGGCCTGGACATCGGCACCAACTCTGTGGGCTGGGCCGTGATCACCGACGAGTACAAGGTGCCCAG
CAAGAAATTCAAGGTGCTGGGCAACACCGACCGGCACAGCATCAAGAAGAACCTGATCGGAGCCCTGCTG
TTCGACAGCGGCGAAACAGCCGAGGCCACCCGGCTGAAGAGAACCGCCAGAAGAAGATACACCAGACGGA
AGAACCGGATCTGCTATCTGCAAGAGATCTTCAGCAACGAGATGGCCAAGGTGGACGACAGCTTCTTCCA
CAGACTGGAAGAGTCCTTCCTGGTGGAAGAGGATAAGAAGCACGAGCGGCACCCCATCTTCGGCAACATC
GTGGACGAGGTGGCCTACCACGAGAAGTACCCCACCATCTACCACCTGAGAAAGAAACTGGTGGACAGCA
CCGACAAGGCCGACCTGCGGCTGATCTATCTGGCCCTGGCCCACATGATCAAGTTCCGGGGCCACTTCCT
GATCGAGGGCGACCTGAACCCCGACAACAGCGACGTGGACAAGCTGTTCATCCAGCTGGTGCAGACCTAC
AACCAGCTGTTCGAGGAAAACCCCATCAACGCCAGCGGCGTGGACGCCAAGGCCATCCTGTCTGCCAGAC
TGAGCAAGAGCAGACGGCTGGAAAATCTGATCGCCCAGCTGCCCGGCGAGAAGAAGAATGGCCTGTTCGG
AAACCTGATTGCCCTGAGCCTGGGCCTGACCCCCAACTTCAAGAGCAACTTCGACCTGGCCGAGGATGCC
AAACTGCAGCTGAGCAAGGACACCTACGACGACGACCTGGACAACCTGCTGGCCCAGATCGGCGACCAGT
ACGCCGACCTGTTTCTGGCCGCCAAGAACCTGTCCGACGCCATCCTGCTGAGCGACATCCTGAGAGTGAA
CACCGAGATCACCAAGGCCCCCCTGAGCGCCTCTATGATCAAGAGATACGACGAGCACCACCAGGACCTG
ACCCTGCTGAAAGCTCTCGTGCGGCAGCAGCTGCCTGAGAAGTACAAAGAGATTTTCTTCGACCAGAGCA
AGAACGGCTACGCCGGCTACATTGACGGCGGAGCCAGCCAGGAAGAGTTCTACAAGTTCATCAAGCCCAT
CCTGGAAAAGATGGACGGCACCGAGGAACTGCTCGTGAAGCTGAACAGAGAGGACCTGCTGCGGAAGCAG
CGGACCTTCGACAACGGCAGCATCCCCCACCAGATCCACCTGGGAGAGCTGCACGCCATTCTGCGGCGGC
AGGAAGATTTTTACCCATTCCTGAAGGACAACCGGGAAAAGATCGAGAAGATCCTGACCTTCCGCATCCC
CTACTACGTGGGCCCTCTGGCCAGGGGAAACAGCAGATTCGCCTGGATGACCAGAAAGAGCGAGGAAACC
ATCACCCCCTGGAACTTCGAGGAAGTGGTGGACAAGGGCGCTTCCGCCCAGAGCTTCATCGAGCGGATGA
CCAACTTCGATAAGAACCTGCCCAACGAGAAGGTGCTGCCCAAGCACAGCCTGCTGTACGAGTACTTCAC
CGTGTATAACGAGCTGACCAAAGTGAAATACGTGACCGAGGGAATGAGAAAGCCCGCCTTCCTGAGCGGC
GAGCAGAAAAAGGCCATCGTGGACCTGCTGTTCAAGACCAACCGGAAAGTGACCGTGAAGCAGCTGAAAG
AGGACTACTTCAAGAAAATCGAGTGCTTCGACTCCGTGGAAATCTCCGGCGTGGAAGATCGGTTCAACGC
CTCCCTGGGCACATACCACGATCTGCTGAAAATTATCAAGGACAAGGACTTCCTGGACAATGAGGAAAAC
GAGGACATTCTGGAAGATATCGTGCTGACCCTGACACTGTTTGAGGACAGAGAGATGATCGAGGAACGGC
TGAAAACCTATGCCCACCTGTTCGACGACAAAGTGATGAAGCAGCTGAAGCGGCGGAGATACACCGGCTG
GGGCAGGCTGAGCCGGAAGCTGATCAACGGCATCCGGGACAAGCAGTCCGGCAAGACAATCCTGGATTTC
CTGAAGTCCGACGGCTTCGCCAACAGAAACTTCATGCAGCTGATCCACGACGACAGCCTGACCTTTAAAG
AGGACATCCAGAAAGCCCAGGTGTCCGGCCAGGGCGATAGCCTGCACGAGCACATTGCCAATCTGGCCGG
CAGCCCCGCCATTAAGAAGGGCATCCTGCAGACAGTGAAGGTGGTGGACGAGCTCGTGAAAGTGATGGGC
CGGCACAAGCCCGAGAACATCGTGATCGAAATGGCCAGAGAGAACCAGACCACCCAGAAGGGACAGAAGA
ACAGCCGCGAGAGAATGAAGCGGATCGAAGAGGGCATCAAAGAGCTGGGCAGCCAGATCCTGAAAGAACA
CCCCGTGGAAAACACCCAGCTGCAGAACGAGAAGCTGTACCTGTACTACCTGCAGAATGGGCGGGATATG
TACGTGGACCAGGAACTGGACATCAACCGGCTGTCCGACTACGATGTGGACCATATCGTGCCTCAGAGCT
TTCTGAAGGACGACTCCATCGACAACAAGGTGCTGACCAGAAGCGACAAGAACCGGGGCAAGAGCGACAA
CGTGCCCTCCGAAGAGGTCGTGAAGAAGATGAAGAACTACTGGCGGCAGCTGCTGAACGCCAAGCTGATT
ACCCAGAGAAAGTTCGACAATCTGACCAAGGCCGAGAGAGGCGGCCTGAGCGAACTGGATAAGGCCGGCT
TCATCAAGAGACAGCTGGTGGAAACCCGGCAGATCACAAAGCACGTGGCACAGATCCTGGACTCCCGGAT
GAACACTAAGTACGACGAGAATGACAAGCTGATCCGGGAAGTGAAAGTGATCACCCTGAAGTCCAAGCTG
GTGTCCGATTTCCGGAAGGATTTCCAGTTTTACAAAGTGCGCGAGATCAACAACTACCACCACGCCCACG
ACGCCTACCTGAACGCCGTCGTGGGAACCGCCCTGATCAAAAAGTACCCTAAGCTGGAAAGCGAGTTCGT
GTACGGCGACTACAAGGTGTACGACGTGCGGAAGATGATCGCCAAGAGCGAGCAGGAAATCGGCAAGGCT
ACCGCCAAGTACTTCTTCTACAGCAACATCATGAACTTTTTCAAGACCGAGATTACCCTGGCCAACGGCG
AGATCCGGAAGCGGCCTCTGATCGAGACAAACGGCGAAACCGGGGAGATCGTGTGGGATAAGGGCCGGGA
TTTTGCCACCGTGCGGAAAGTGCTGAGCATGCCCCAAGTGAATATCGTGAAAAAGACCGAGGTGCAGACA
GGCGGCTTCAGCAAAGAGTCTATCCTGCCCAAGAGGAACAGCGATAAGCTGATCGCCAGAAAGAAGGACT
GGGACCCTAAGAAGTACGGCGGCTTCGACAGCCCCACCGTGGCCTATTCTGTGCTGGTGGTGGCCAAAGT
GGAAAAGGGCAAGTCCAAGAAACTGAAGAGTGTGAAAGAGCTGCTGGGGATCACCATCATGGAAAGAAGC
AGCTTCGAGAAGAATCCCATCGACTTTCTGGAAGCCAAGGGCTACAAAGAAGTGAAAAAGGACCTGATCA
TCAAGCTGCCTAAGTACTCCCTGTTCGAGCTGGAAAACGGCCGGAAGAGAATGCTGGCCTCTGCCGGCGA
ACTGCAGAAGGGAAACGAACTGGCCCTGCCCTCCAAATATGTGAACTTCCTGTACCTGGCCAGCCACTAT
GAGAAGCTGAAGGGCTCCCCCGAGGATAATGAGCAGAAACAGCTGTTTGTGGAACAGCACAAGCACTACC
TGGACGAGATCATCGAGCAGATCAGCGAGTTCTCCAAGAGAGTGATCCTGGCCGACGCTAATCTGGACAA
AGTGCTGTCCGCCTACAACAAGCACCGGGATAAGCCCATCAGAGAGCAGGCCGAGAATATCATCCACCTG
TTTACCCTGACCAATCTGGGAGCCCCTGCCGCCTTCAAGTACTTTGACACCACCATCGACCGGAAGAGGT
ACACCAGCACCAAAGAGGTGCTGGACGCCACCCTGATCCACCAGAGCATCACCGGCCTGTACGAGACACG
GATCGACCTGTCTCAGCTGGGAGGCGACAAGCGACCTGCCGCCACAAAGAAGGCTGGACAGGCTAAGAAG
AAGAAAGATTACAAAGACGATGACGATAAGGGATCCGGCGCAACAAACTTCTCTCTGCTGAAACAAGCCG
GAGATGTCGAAGAGAATCCTGGACCGATGGCCAAGCCTTTGTCTCAAGAAGAATCCACCCTCATTGAAAG
AGCAACGGCTACAATCAACAGCATCCCCATCTCTGAAGACTACAGCGTCGCCAGCGCAGCTCTCTCTAGC
GACGGCCGCATCTTCACTGGTGTCAATGTATATCATTTTACTGGGGGACCTTGTGCAGAACTCGTGGTGC
TGGGCACTGCTGCTGCTGCGGCAGCTGGCAACCTGACTTGTATCGTCGCGATCGGAAATGAGAACAGGGG
CATCTTGAGCCCCTGCGGACGGTGCCGACAGGTGCTTCTCGATCTGCATCCTGGGATCAAAGCCATAGTG
AAGGACAGTGATGGACAGCCGACGGCAGTTGGGATTCGTGAATTGCTGCCCTCTGGTTATGTGTGGGAGG
GCTAAGAATTCGATATCAAGCTTATCGGTAATCAACCTCTGGATTACAAAATTTGTGAAAGATTGACTGG
TATTCTTAACTATGTTGCTCCTTTTACGCTATGTGGATACGCTGCTTTAATGCCTTTGTATCATGCTATT
GCTTCCCGTATGGCTTTCATTTTCTCCTCCTTGTATAAATCCTGGTTGCTGTCTCTTTATGAGGAGTTGT
GGCCCGTTGTCAGGCAACGTGGCGTGGTGTGCACTGTGTTTGCTGACGCAACCCCCACTGGTTGGGGCAT
TGCCACCACCTGTCAGCTCCTTTCCGGGACTTTCGCTTTCCCCCTCCCTATTGCCACGGCGGAACTCATC
GCCGCCTGCCTTGCCCGCTGCTGGACAGGGGCTCGGCTGTTGGGCACTGACAATTCCGTGGTGTTGTCGG
GGAAATCATCGTCCTTTCCTTGGCTGCTCGCCTGTGTTGCCACCTGGATTCTGCGCGGGACGTCCTTCTG
CTACGTCCCTTCGGCCCTCAATCCAGCGGACCTTCCTTCCCGCGGCCTGCTGCCGGCTCTGCGGCCTCTT
CCGCGTCTTCGCCTTCGCCCTCAGACGAGTCGGATCTCCCTTTGGGCCGCCTCCCCGCGTCGACTTTAAG
ACCAATGACTTACAAGGCAGCTGTAGATCTTAGCCACTTTTTAAAAGAAAAGGGGGGACTGGAAGGGCTA
ATTCACTCCCAACGAAGACAAGATCTGCTTTTTGCTTGTACTGGGTCTCTCTGGTTAGACCAGATCTGAG
CCTGGGAGCTCTCTGGCTAACTAGGGAACCCACTGCTTAAGCCTCAATAAAGCTTGCCTTGAGTGCTTCA
AGTAGTGTGTGCCCGTCTGTTGTGTGACTCTGGTAACTAGAGATCCCTCAGACCCTTTTAGTCAGTGTGG
AAAATCTCTAGCAGGGCCCGTTTAAACCCGCTGATCAGCCTCGACTGTGCCTTCTAGTTGCCAGCCATCT
GTTGTTTGCCCCTCCCCCGTGCCTTCCTTGACCCTGGAAGGTGCCACTCCCACTGTCCTTTCCTAATAAA
ATGAGGAAATTGCATCGCATTGTCTGAGTAGGTGTCATTCTATTCTGGGGGGTGGGGTGGGGCAGGACAG
CAAGGGGGAGGATTGGGAAGACAATAGCAGGCATGCTGGGGATGCGGTGGGCTCTATGGCTTCTGAGGCG
GAAAGAACCAGCTGGGGCTCTAGGGGGTATCCCC
[124 nt withheld, positions 12552-12675]
C
[91 nt withheld, positions 12677-12767]
A
[49 nt withheld, positions 12769-12817]
CCTTTGA
Features (pLannotate 1.2.2; 34 found; start..end, strand, type, name):
    170..499     +  promoter       SV40 promoter: SV40 enhancer and early promoter
    547..594     +  promoter       EM7 promoter: synthetic bacterial promoter&nbsp
    613..987     +  CDS            BleoR: antibiotic-binding protein; Sh ble from Streptoalloteichus hindustanus; confers resistance to bleomycin, phleomycin, and Zeocin™
    997..1122    +  CDS            ble (fragment): BLE_KLEPN - Experimental evidence at protein level: Swiss-Prot protein existence level 1. Binding protein with a strong affinity to the bleomycin family of antibiotics. Binds to CL990; an antimitotic-antibiotic compound. From Klebsiella pneumoniae.
   1117..1238    +  polyA_signal   SV40 poly(A) signal: SV40 polyadenylation signal
   1309..1331    -  protein_bind   lac operator (fragment): The lac repressor binds to the lac operator to inhibit transcription in E. coli. This inhibition can be relieved by adding lactose or isopropyl-β-D-thiogalactopyranoside (IPTG). lac repressor encoded by lacI
   1335..1365    -  promoter       lac promoter: promoter for the E. coli lac operon
   1380..1401    -  protein_bind   CAP binding site: CAP binding activates transcription in the presence of cAMP. E. coli catabolite activator protein
   1414..1506    -  CDS            lacI (fragment): lac repressor; lacI; The lac repressor binds to the lac operator to inhibit transcription in E. coli. This inhibition can be relieved by adding lactose or isopropyl-β-D-thiogalactopyranoside (IPTG).
   1689..2277    -  rep_origin     ori: high-copy-number ColE1/pMB1/pBR322/pUC origin of replication
   2448..3308    -  CDS            AmpR: β-lactamase; bla; confers resistance to ampicillin, carbenicillin, and related antibiotics
   3309..3413    -  promoter       AmpR promoter: bla
   3472..3524    -  misc_feature   bom (fragment): basis of mobility region from pBR322
   3679..4058    +  enhancer       CMV enhancer: human cytomegalovirus immediate early enhancer
   4059..4258    +  promoter       CMV promoter: human cytomegalovirus (CMV) immediate early promoter
   4276..4456    +  LTR            5' LTR (truncated): truncated 5' long terminal repeat (LTR) from HIV-1
   4503..4628    +  misc_feature   HIV-1 Ψ: packaging signal of human immunodeficiency virus type 1
   4612..4975    +  CDS            HIV-1 gag (fragment): gag protein from human immunodeficiency virus 1; gag
   5121..5354    +  misc_feature   RRE: The Rev response element (RRE) of HIV-1 allows for Rev-dependent mRNA export from the nucleus to the cytoplasm.
   5731..5831    +  CDS            Rev (fragment): human immunodeficiency virus 1 (HIV-1) Rev protein; rev; enhances nuclear export of unspliced and incompletely spliced viral mRNAs
   5881..5998    +  misc_feature   cPPT/CTS: central polypurine tract and central termination sequence of HIV-1
   6049..6289    +  promoter       U6 promoter: RNA polymerase III promoter for human U6 snRNA
   6319..6394    +  misc_RNA       gRNA scaffold: guide RNA scaffold for the Streptococcus pyogenes CRISPR/Cas9 system
   6412..6430    +  CDS            small t antigen (fragment): SV40 (simian virus 40) small t antigen
   6456..6667    +  promoter       EF-1α core promoter: core promoter for human elongation factor EF-1α
   6692..10795   +  CDS            Cas9: Cas9 (Csn1) endonuclease from the Streptococcus pyogenes Type II CRISPR/Cas system generates RNA-guided double strand breaks in DNA
  10934..11332   +  CDS            BSD: blasticidin S deaminase; Aspergillus terreus BSD; confers resistance to blasticidin
  11333..11354   +  misc_feature   MCS (fragment): pBluescript multiple cloning site
  11357..11945   +  misc_feature   WPRE: woodchuck hepatitis virus posttranscriptional regulatory element
  11996..12015   +  misc_feature   cPPT/CTS (fragment): central polypurine tract and central termination sequence of HIV-1
  12017..12250   +  LTR            3' LTR (ΔU3): self-inactivating 3' long terminal repeat (LTR) from HIV-1
  12282..12506   +  polyA_signal   bGH poly(A) signal: bovine growth hormone polyadenylation signal
  12510..12531   +  promoter       SV40 promoter (fragment): SV40 enhancer and early promoter
  12552..156     +  rep_origin     f1 ori (across the origin) (sequence partly withheld): f1 bacteriophage origin of replication; arrow indicates direction of (+) strand synthesis
