[The description below was written by a language model from this plasmid's Addgene catalogue record and pLannotate feature annotations shown in this document.]
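Description:
lentiCRISPR v2 sgNRF2-4 is an all-in-one lentiviral CRISPR plasmid built on the lentiCRISPR v2 backbone and intended to knock out human NRF2 (NFE2L2) in mammalian cells. It is propagated in E. coli as a high-copy plasmid through a ColE1/pUC-type origin with ampicillin selection (AmpR). An f1 origin is also present. So is an SV40/EM7-driven BleoR cassette, which lies outside the viral transfer region.

The lentiviral unit is of the third-generation, self-inactivating type. A CMV enhancer/promoter drives a truncated HIV-1 5' LTR, followed by the Ψ packaging signal, RRE and cPPT/CTS, and it ends in a ΔU3 3' LTR with a downstream bGH polyadenylation signal. Between the LTRs sit two expression units. A human U6 (Pol III) promoter transcribes the NRF2-targeting spacer fused to the S. pyogenes guide RNA scaffold. An EF-1α core promoter drives S. pyogenes Cas9, followed in the same orientation by blasticidin S deaminase (BSD). The gap between the two coding sequences is not annotated, so the record does not say how they are linked. A WPRE downstream enhances transcript expression. After packaging and transduction, the integrated provirus supplies nuclease, guide and drug marker together, so edited populations can be enriched with blasticidin, which agrees with the catalogue's selectable marker.

The catalogue gives a total size of 14,873 bp, whereas the sequenced record behind the feature table is 12,824 nt, and the record does not explain this difference. The plasmid was deposited with a study of ferroptosis and radiation resistance in KEAP1-inactive lung cancers. The "-4" in the name suggests it is one of several NRF2 guides, though the record does not state this.
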