Addgene plasmid #186839: lentiCRISPR v2 sgNRF2-4
Purpose: knock out NRF2 in mammalian cells
Depositing lab: Boyi Gan. Depositing organization: University of Texas MD Anderson Cancer Center. Publication: A targetable CoQ-FSP1 axis drives ferroptosis- and radiation-resistance in KEAP1 inactive lung cancers. Koppula P, Lei G, Zhang Y, Yan Y, Mao C, Kondiparthi L, Shi J, Liu X, Horbath A, Das M, Li W, Poyurovsky MV, Olszewski K, Gan B. Nat Commun. 2022 Apr 22;13(1):2206. doi: 10.1038/s41467-022-29905-1. PubMed 35459868.
Backbone
  Vector backbone: lentiCRISPR v2
  Backbone manufacturer: Feng Zhang
  Backbone size w/o insert (bp): 10000
  Total vector size (bp): 14873
  Vector type: Lentiviral, CRISPR
  Selectable markers: Blasticidin
Growth in bacteria
  Bacterial resistance: Ampicillin, 100 μg/mL
  Growth temperature: 37°C
  Growth strain: NEB Stable
  Copy number: High Copy
Gene/Insert
  Gene/Insert name: Nrf2 (Nuclear factor-erythroid factor 2-related factor 2)
  gRNA/shRNA sequence: CACCGCAGATCCACTGGTTTCTGAC
  Species: H. sapiens (human)
  Entrez Gene: NFE2L2 (a.k.a. HEBP1, IMDDHH, NRF2, Nrf-2)
  Cloning method: Unknown
  Sequencing primers: 5′ U6
Terms and licenses: Academic/Nonprofit Terms; Industry Terms: Not Available to Industry
How to cite: lentiCRISPR v2 sgNRF2-4 was a gift from Boyi Gan (Addgene plasmid # 186839 ; http://n2t.net/addgene:186839 ; RRID:Addgene_186839)
